Addgene plasmid #58875: dTomato_LD 0_CS M_tTA-BFP
Purpose: MESA target chain with dTomato ectodomain, no linker domain, M cleavage sequence, and tTA-BFP fusion
Depositing lab: Joshua Leonard. Depositing organization: Northwestern University. Publication: Modular Extracellular Sensor Architecture for Engineering Mammalian Cell-based Devices. Daringer NM, Dudek RM, Schwarz KA, Leonard JN. ACS Synth Biol. 2014 Mar 11. 10.1021/sb400128g PubMed 24611683.
Backbone
  Vector backbone: pAAV
  Backbone size w/o insert (bp): 5520
  Total vector size (bp): 8151
  Vector type: Mammalian Expression, AAV
Growth in bacteria
  Bacterial resistance: Ampicillin, 100 μg/mL
  Growth temperature: 37°C
  Growth strain: NEB Stable
  Copy number: Unknown
Gene/Insert
  Gene/Insert name: MESA target chain with dTomato ectodomain, cd28 transmembrane domain, mutated TEV cleavage sequence (M in P1')
  Species: Synthetic
  Insert size (bp): 2631
  Promoter: CMV
  Tag / fusion protein: EBFP (C terminal on insert)
  Cloning method: Restriction Enzyme; 5′ cloning site NheI (not destroyed); 3′ cloning site NotI (not destroyed)
  Sequencing primers: 5′ ATGTGCCGAGCCATCTCTCT; 3′ TTACTTGTACAGCTCGTCCA
Terms and licenses: Academic/Nonprofit Terms; Industry Terms: Not Available to Industry
How to cite: dTomato_LD 0_CS M_tTA-BFP was a gift from Joshua Leonard (Addgene plasmid # 58875 ; http://n2t.net/addgene:58875 ; RRID:Addgene_58875)
