[The description below was written by a language model from this plasmid's Addgene catalogue record and pLannotate feature annotations shown in this document.]
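Description:
dTomato_LD 0_CS M_tTA-BFP is an 8.2 kb mammalian expression plasmid built on a pAAV backbone, encoding the "target chain" of a Modular Extracellular Sensor Architecture (MESA) synthetic receptor. It is propagated in E. coli through a high-copy ColE1/pUC-type origin with ampicillin selection (AmpR), and it also carries an f1 phage origin. AAV2 inverted terminal repeats flank the expression cassette, so in principle it could be packaged into recombinant AAV, although the record describes its purpose only in terms of the receptor chain it expresses.

The roughly 2.6 kb synthetic insert, cloned between NheI and NotI, is driven by the CMV immediate-early enhancer and promoter and terminated by a β-globin polyadenylation signal. The open reading frame begins with a short fragment of mouse CD4, consistent by position with a signal peptide for membrane targeting, followed by dTomato as the extracellular domain. With no linker domain (LD 0), dTomato joins directly to a CD28 transmembrane segment. On the intracellular side sits a TEV protease cleavage sequence mutated to carry methionine at the P1' position. It is followed by the tetracycline-controlled transactivator tTA (TetR fused to the VP16 activation domain), with EBFP2 fused at the C-terminus.

In the MESA design, the transcription factor stays tethered at the membrane until a partner chain carrying TEV protease is brought close enough to cleave the recognition sequence. The released tTA-BFP can then activate a tTA-responsive reporter. The dimerising dTomato ectodomain serves as a model extracellular domain. The linker length and P1' residue are the design variables this particular version represents, and the blue fluorescent tag allows expression and localisation of the chain to be monitored.
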