Features (pLannotate 1.2.2; 26 found; start..end, strand, type, name):
    175..554     +  enhancer       CMV enhancer: human cytomegalovirus immediate early enhancer
    555..758     +  promoter       CMV promoter: human cytomegalovirus (CMV) immediate early promoter
    754..787     +  LTR            5' LTR (truncated) (fragment): truncated 5' long terminal repeat (LTR) from HIV-1
    803..821     +  promoter       T7 promoter: promoter for bacteriophage T7 RNA polymerase
    847..924     +  CDS            Cd4 (fragment): CD4_MOUSE - Experimental evidence at protein level: Swiss-Prot protein existence level 1. Integral membrane glycoprotein that plays an essential role in the immune response and serves multiple functions in responses against both external and internal offenses. In T-cells, functions primarily as a coreceptor for MHC class II molecule:peptide complex. The antigens presented by class II peptides are derived from extracellular proteins while class I peptides are derived from cytosolic proteins. Interacts simultaneously with the T-cell receptor (TCR) and the MHC class II presented by antigen presen
    924..1623    +  CDS            dTomato (fragment): dimeric variant of DsRed fluorescent protein (Shaner et al., 2004) mammalian codon-optimized
   1624..1701    +  CDS            Cd28 (fragment): CD28_MOUSE - Experimental evidence at protein level: Swiss-Prot protein existence level 1. Involved in T-cell activation, the induction of cell proliferation and cytokine production and promotion of T-cell survival. Enhances the production of IL4 and IL10 in T-cells in conjunction with TCR/CD3 ligation and CD40L costimulation. From Mus musculus (Mouse).
   1702..1719    +  CDS            TEV site (fragment): tobacco etch virus (TEV) protease recognition and cleavage site
   1723..2343    +  CDS            tetR: TETR2_ECOLX - Experimental evidence at protein level: Swiss-Prot protein existence level 1. TetR is the repressor of the tetracycline resistance element; its N-terminal region forms a helix-turn-helix structure and binds DNA. Binding of tetracycline to TetR reduces the repressor affinity for the tetracycline resistance gene (tetA) promoter operator sites. From Escherichia coli.
   2494..2726    +  CDS            VP16 AD (fragment): transcriptional activation domain of herpes simplex virus protein VP16 (Triezenberg et al., 1988; Cousens et al., 1989); UL48
   2758..3474    +  CDS            EBFP2: EBFP2 is a basic (constitutively fluorescent) blue fluorescent protein published in 2007, derived from Aequorea victoria. It is reported to be a rapidly-maturing monomer with moderate acid sensitivity.
   3479..3502    -  misc_feature   MCS (fragment): pBluescript multiple cloning site
   3517..3594    +  CDS            HBB (fragment): HBB_PONPY - Experimental evidence at transcript level: Swiss-Prot protein existence level 2. Involved in oxygen transport from the lung to the various peripheral tissues. From Pongo pygmaeus (Bornean orangutan).
   3598..3990    +  polyA_signal   β-globin poly(A): human β-globin polyadenylation signal
   4351..4478    +  repeat_region  AAV2 ITR (fragment): inverted terminal repeat of adeno-associated virus serotype 2 inverted
   4476..4548    +  CDS            lacZα (fragment): LacZα fragment of β-galactosidase; lacZ fragment
   4557..4910    +  CDS            M13 gene IV (fragment) (sequence partly withheld): pIV; IV; phage assembly
   4898..5353    +  rep_origin     f1 ori (sequence partly withheld): f1 bacteriophage origin of replication; arrow indicates direction of (+) strand synthesis
   5416..5819    +  CDS            M13 gene II (fragment) (sequence partly withheld): pII; II; replication
   5826..5925    -  misc_feature   bom (fragment): basis of mobility region from pBR322
   6027..6062    -  CDS            rop (fragment): Rop protein, which maintains plasmids at low copy number; rop
   6157..6261    +  promoter       AmpR promoter: bla
   6262..7122    +  CDS            AmpR: β-lactamase; bla; confers resistance to ampicillin, carbenicillin, and related antibiotics
   7293..7881    +  rep_origin     ori: high-copy-number ColE1/pMB1/pBR322/pUC origin of replication
   8064..8118    +  CDS            lacI (fragment): lac repressor; lacI; The lac repressor binds to the lac operator to inhibit transcription in E. coli. This inhibition can be relieved by adding lactose or isopropyl-β-D-thiogalactopyranoside (IPTG).
   8117..99      -  repeat_region  AAV2 ITR (across the origin): inverted terminal repeat of adeno-associated virus serotype 2 inverted
>Addgene plasmid #58875 | dTomato_LD 0_CS M_tTA-BFP | depositor full sequence | sequence record 94236 | dTomato_LD 0_CS M_tTA-BFP sequence 8151 bps
GGGCAAAGCCCGGGCGTCGGGCGACCTTTGGTCGCCCGGCCTCAGTGAGCGAGCGAGCGCGCAGAGAGGG
AGTGGCCAACTCCATCACTAGGGGTTCCTTGTAGTTAATGATTAACCCGCCATGCTACTTATCTACGTAG
CCATGCTCTAGGGATCCGGCCAGATATACGCGTTGACATTGATTATTGACTAGTTATTAATAGTAATCAA
TTACGGGGTCATTAGTTCATAGCCCATATATGGAGTTCCGCGTTACATAACTTACGGTAAATGGCCCGCC
TGGCTGACCGCCCAACGACCCCCGCCCATTGACGTCAATAATGACGTATGTTCCCATAGTAACGCCAATA
GGGACTTTCCATTGACGTCAATGGGTGGAGTATTTACGGTAAACTGCCCACTTGGCAGTACATCAAGTGT
ATCATATGCCAAGTACGCCCCCTATTGACGTCAATGACGGTAAATGGCCCGCCTGGCATTATGCCCAGTA
CATGACCTTATGGGACTTTCCTACTTGGCAGTACATCTACGTATTAGTCATCGCTATTACCATGGTGATG
CGGTTTTGGCAGTACATCAATGGGCGTGGATAGCGGTTTGACTCACGGGGATTTCCAAGTCTCCACCCCA
TTGACGTCAATGGGAGTTTGTTTTGGCACCAAAATCAACGGGACTTTCCAAAATGTCGTAACAACTCCGC
CCCATTGACGCAAATGGGCGGTAGGCGTGTACGGTGGGAGGTCTATATAAGCAGAGCTCTCTGGCTAACT
AGAGAACCCACTGCTTACTGGCTTATCGAAATTAATACGACTCACTATAGGGAGACCCAAGCTGGCTAGC
GCCATCATGTGCCGAGCCATCTCTCTTAGGCGCTTGCTGCTGCTGCTGCTGCAGCTGTCACAACTCCTAG
CTGTCACTCAAGGGGTGAGCAAGGGCGAGGAGGTCATCAAAGAGTTCATGCGCTTCAAGGTGCGCATGGA
GGGCTCCATGAACGGCCACGAGTTCGAGATCGAGGGCGAGGGCGAGGGCCGCCCCTACGAGGGCACCCAG
ACCGCCAAGCTGAAGGTGACCAAGGGCGGCCCCCTGCCCTTCGCCTGGGACATCCTGTCCCCCCAGTTCA
TGTACGGCTCCAAGGCGTACGTGAAGCACCCCGCCGACATCCCCGATTACAAGAAGCTGTCCTTCCCCGA
GGGCTTCAAGTGGGAGCGCGTGATGAACTTCGAGGACGGCGGTCTGGTGACCGTGACCCAGGACTCCTCC
CTGCAGGACGGCACGCTGATCTACAAGGTGAAGATGCGCGGCACCAACTTCCCCCCCGACGGCCCCGTAA
TGCAGAAGAAGACCATGGGCTGGGAGGCCTCCACCGAGCGCCTGTACCCCCGCGACGGCGTGCTGAAGGG
CGAGATCCACCAGGCCCTGAAGCTGAAGGACGGCGGCCACTACCTGGTGGAGTTCAAGACCATCTACATG
GCCAAGAAGCCCGTGCAACTGCCCGGCTACTACTACGTGGACACCAAGCTGGACATCACCTCCCACAACG
AGGACTACACCATCGTGGAACAGTACGAGCGCTCCGAGGGCCGCCACCACCTGTTCCTGTACGGCATGGA
CGAGCTGTACAAGAAGCTTTTTTGGGCACTGGTCGTGGTTGCTGGAGTCCTGTTTTGTTATGGCTTGCTA
GTGACAGTGGCTCTTTGTGTTGAAAACCTGTATTTTCAGATGATGTCTAGATTAGATAAAAGTAAAGTGA
TTAACAGCGCATTAGAGCTGCTTAATGAGGTCGGAATCGAAGGTTTAACAACCCGTAAACTCGCCCAGAA
GCTAGGTGTAGAGCAGCCTACATTGTATTGGCATGTAAAAAATAAGCGGGCTTTGCTCGACGCCTTAGCC
ATTGAGATGTTAGATAGGCACCATACTCACTTTTGCCCTTTAGAAGGGGAAAGCTGGCAAGATTTTTTAC
GTAATAACGCTAAAAGTTTTAGATGTGCTTTACTAAGTCATCGCGATGGAGCAAAAGTACATTTAGGTAC
ACGGCCTACAGAAAAACAGTATGAAACTCTCGAAAATCAATTAGCCTTTTTATGCCAACAAGGTTTTTCA
CTAGAGAATGCATTATATGCACTCAGCGCTGTGGGGCATTTTACTTTAGGTTGCGTATTGGAAGATCAAG
AGCATCAAGTCGCTAAAGAAGAAAGGGAAACACCTACTACTGATAGTATGCCGCCATTATTACGACAAGC
TATCGAATTATTTGATCACCAAGGTGCAGAGCCAGCCTTCTTATTCGGCCTTGAATTGATCATATGCGGA
TTAGAAAAACAACTTAAATGTGAAAGTGGGTCCGCGTACAGCCGCGCGCGTACGAAAAACAATTACGGGT
CTACCATCGAGGGCCTGCTCGATCTCCCGGACGACGACGCCCCCGAAGAGGCGGGGCTGGCGGCTCCGCG
CCTGTCCTTTCTCCCCGCGGGACACACGCGCAGACTGTCGACGGCCCCCCCGACCGATGTCAGCCTGGGG
GACGAGCTCCACTTAGACGGCGAGGACGTGGCGATGGCGCATGCCGACGCGCTAGACGATTTCGATCTGG
ACATGTTGGGGGACGGGGATTCCCCGGGTCCGGGATTTACCCCCCACGACTCCGCCCCCTACGGCGCTCT
GGATATGGCCGACTTCGAGTTTGAGCAGATGTTTACCGATGCCCTTGGAATTGACGAGTACGGTGGAGGT
ACCGGCGGAGGCTCCGGTGGTGGCTCTATGGTGAGCAAGGGCGAGGAGCTGTTCACCGGGGTGGTGCCCA
TCCTGGTCGAGCTGGACGGCGACGTAAACGGCCACAAGTTCAGCGTGAGGGGCGAGGGCGAGGGCGATGC
CACCAACGGCAAGCTGACCCTGAAGTTCATCTGCACCACCGGCAAGCTGCCCGTGCCCTGGCCCACCCTC
GTGACCACCCTGAGCCACGGCGTGCAGTGCTTCGCCCGCTACCCCGACCACATGAAGCAGCACGACTTCT
TCAAGTCCGCCATGCCCGAAGGCTACGTCCAGGAGCGCACCATCTTCTTCAAGGACGACGGCACCTACAA
GACCCGCGCCGAGGTGAAGTTCGAGGGCGACACCCTAGTGAACCGCATCGAGCTGAAGGGCGTCGACTTC
AAGGAGGACGGCAACATCCTGGGGCACAAGCTGGAGTACAACTTCAACAGCCACAACATCTATATCATGG
CCGTCAAGCAGAAGAACGGCATCAAGGTGAACTTCAAGATCCGCCACAACGTGGAGGACGGCAGCGTGCA
GCTCGCCGACCACTACCAGCAGAACACCCCCATCGGCGACGGCCCCGTGCTGCTGCCCGACAGCCACTAC
CTGAGCACCCAGTCCGTGCTGAGCAAAGACCCCAACGAGAAGCGCGATCACATGGTCCTGCTGGAGTTCC
GCACCGCCGCCGGGATCACTCTCGGCATGGACGAGCTGTACAAGTAATAGCGGCCGCCACCGCGGTGGAG
CTGTTTAAACCTCGAGCAATTCACCCCACCAGTGCAGGCTGCCTATCAGAAAGTGGTGGCTGGTGTGGCT
AATGCCCTGGCCCACAAGTATCACTAAGCTCGCTTTCTTGCTGTCCAATTTCTATTAAAGGTTCCTTTGT
TCCCTAAGTCCAACTACTAAACTGGGGATATTATGAAGGGCCTTGAGCATCTGGATTCTGCCTAATAAAA
AACATTTATTTTCATTGCAATGATGTATTTAAATTATTTCTGAATATTTTACTAAAAAGGGAATGTGGGA
GGTCAGTGCATTTAAAACATAAAGAAATGAAGAGCTAGTTCAAACCTTGGGAAAATACACTATATCTTAA
ACTCCATGAAAGAAGGTGAGGCTGCAAACAGTAATGCACATTGGCAACAGCCCCTGATGCCTATGCCTTA
TTCATCCCTCAGAAAAGGATTCAAGTAGAGGCTTGATTTGGAGGTTAAAGTTTTGCTATGCTGTATTTTA
CATTACTTATTGTTTTAGCTGTCCTCATGAATGTCTTTTCACTACCCATTTGCTTATCCTGCATCTCTCA
GCCTTGACTCCACTCAGTTCTCTTGCTTAGAGATACCACCTTTCCCCTGAAGTGTTCCTTCCATGTTTTA
CGGCGAGATGGTTTCTCCTCGCCTGGCCACTCAGCCTTAGTTGTCTCTGTTGTCTTATAGAGGTCTACTT
GAAGAAGGAAAAACAGGGGGCATGGTTTGACTGTCCTGTGAGCCCTTCTTCCCTGCCTCCCCCACTCACA
GTGACCCGGAATCCCTCGACATGGCAGTCTAGAGCATGGCTACGTAGATAAGTAGCATGGCGGGTTAATC
ATTAACTACAAGGAACCCCTAGTGATGGAGTTGGCCACTCCCTCTCTGCGCGCTCGCTCGCTCACTGAGG
CCGGGCGACCAAAGGTCGCCCGACGCCCGGGCTTTGCCCGGGCGGCCTCAGTGAGCGAGCGAGCGCGCCA
GCTGGCGTAATAGCGAAGAGGCCCGCACCGATCGCCCTTCCCAACAGTTGCGCAGCCTGAATGGCGAATG
GAATTCCAGACGATTGAGCGTCAAAATGTAGGTATTTCCATGAGCGTTTTTCCT
[38 nt withheld, positions 4605-4642]
C
[378 nt withheld, positions 4644-5021]
C
[91 nt withheld, positions 5023-5113]
A
[49 nt withheld, positions 5115-5163]
CCTTTGACGTTGGAGTCCACGTTCTTT
[37 nt withheld, positions 5191-5227]
ACCCTATCTCGGTCTATTCTTTTGATTTATAAGGGATTTTGCCGATTTCGGCCTATTGGTTAAAAAATGA
GCTGATTTAACAAAAATTTAACGCGAATTTTAACAAAAT
[37 nt withheld, positions 5337-5373]
T
[100 nt withheld, positions 5375-5474]
CTCAGGCAATGACCTGATAGCCTTTGTAG
[69 nt withheld, positions 5504-5572]
T
[44 nt withheld, positions 5574-5617]
ACCTACACATTACTCA
[44 nt withheld, positions 5634-5677]
TTGCGTTGAAATAAAGGCTTCTCCC
[83 nt withheld, positions 5703-5785]
TTCTTTGCCTTGCCTGTATGATTTATTGGATGTTGGAATTCCTGATGCGGTATTTTCTCCTTACGCATCT
GTGCGGTATTTCACACCGCATATGGTGCACTCTCAGTACAATCTGCTCTGATGCCGCATAGTTAAGCCAG
CCCCGACACCCGCCAACACCCGCTGACGCGCCCTGACGGGCTTGTCTGCTCCCGGCATCCGCTTACAGAC
AAGCTGTGACCGTCTCCGGGAGCTGCATGTGTCAGAGGTTTTCACCGTCATCACCGAAACGCGCGAGACG
AAAGGGCCTCGTGATACGCCTATTTTTATAGGTTAATGTCATGATAATAATGGTTTCTTAGACGTCAGGT
GGCACTTTTCGGGGAAATGTGCGCGGAACCCCTATTTGTTTATTTTTCTAAATACATTCAAATATGTATC
CGCTCATGAGACAATAACCCTGATAAATGCTTCAATAATATTGAAAAAGGAAGAGTATGAGTATTCAACA
TTTCCGTGTCGCCCTTATTCCCTTTTTTGCGGCATTTTGCCTTCCTGTTTTTGCTCACCCAGAAACGCTG
GTGAAAGTAAAAGATGCTGAAGATCAGTTGGGTGCACGAGTGGGTTACATCGAACTGGATCTCAACAGCG
GTAAGATCCTTGAGAGTTTTCGCCCCGAAGAACGTTTTCCAATGATGAGCACTTTTAAAGTTCTGCTATG
TGGCGCGGTATTATCCCGTATTGACGCCGGGCAAGAGCAACTCGGTCGCCGCATACACTATTCTCAGAAT
GACTTGGTTGAGTACTCACCAGTCACAGAAAAGCATCTTACGGATGGCATGACAGTAAGAGAATTATGCA
GTGCTGCCATAACCATGAGTGATAACACTGCGGCCAACTTACTTCTGACAACGATCGGAGGACCGAAGGA
GCTAACCGCTTTTTTGCACAACATGGGGGATCATGTAACTCGCCTTGATCGTTGGGAACCGGAGCTGAAT
GAAGCCATACCAAACGACGAGCGTGACACCACGATGCCTGTAGCAATGGCAACAACGTTGCGCAAACTAT
TAACTGGCGAACTACTTACTCTAGCTTCCCGGCAACAATTAATAGACTGGATGGAGGCGGATAAAGTTGC
AGGACCACTTCTGCGCTCGGCCCTTCCGGCTGGCTGGTTTATTGCTGATAAATCTGGAGCCGGTGAGCGT
GGGTCTCGCGGTATCATTGCAGCACTGGGGCCAGATGGTAAGCCCTCCCGTATCGTAGTTATCTACACGA
CGGGGAGTCAGGCAACTATGGATGAACGAAATAGACAGATCGCTGAGATAGGTGCCTCACTGATTAAGCA
TTGGTAACTGTCAGACCAAGTTTACTCATATATACTTTAGATTGATTTAAAACTTCATTTTTAATTTAAA
AGGATCTAGGTGAAGATCCTTTTTGATAATCTCATGACCAAAATCCCTTAACGTGAGTTTTCGTTCCACT
GAGCGTCAGACCCCGTAGAAAAGATCAAAGGATCTTCTTGAGATCCTTTTTTTCTGCGCGTAATCTGCTG
CTTGCAAACAAAAAAACCACCGCTACCAGCGGTGGTTTGTTTGCCGGATCAAGAGCTACCAACTCTTTTT
CCGAAGGTAACTGGCTTCAGCAGAGCGCAGATACCAAATACTGTCCTTCTAGTGTAGCCGTAGTTAGGCC
ACCACTTCAAGAACTCTGTAGCACCGCCTACATACCTCGCTCTGCTAATCCTGTTACCAGTGGCTGCTGC
CAGTGGCGATAAGTCGTGTCTTACCGGGTTGGACTCAAGACGATAGTTACCGGATAAGGCGCAGCGGTCG
GGCTGAACGGGGGGTTCGTGCACACAGCCCAGCTTGGAGCGAACGACCTACACCGAACTGAGATACCTAC
AGCGTGAGCTATGAGAAAGCGCCACGCTTCCCGAAGGGAGAAAGGCGGACAGGTATCCGGTAAGCGGCAG
GGTCGGAACAGGAGAGCGCACGAGGGAGCTTCCAGGGGGAAACGCCTGGTATCTTTATAGTCCTGTCGGG
TTTCGCCACCTCTGACTTGAGCGTCGATTTTTGTGATGCTCGTCAGGGGGGCGGAGCCTATGGAAAAACG
CCAGCAACGCGGCCTTTTTACGGTTCCTGGCCTTTTGCTGGCCTTTTGCTCACATGTTCTTTCCTGCGTT
ATCCCCTGATTCTGTGGATAACCGTATTACCGCCTTTGAGTGAGCTGATACCGCTCGCCGCAGCCGAACG
ACCGAGCGCAGCGAGTCAGTGAGCGAGGAAGCGGAAGAGCGCCCAATACGCAAACCGCCTCTCCCCGCGC
GTTGGCCGATTCATTAATGCAGCAGCTGCGCGCTCGCTCGCTCACTGAGGCCGCCC
