>Addgene plasmid #58875 | dTomato_LD 0_CS M_tTA-BFP | addgene partial sequence | sequence record 97321 | CMV-F 5'-CGCAAATGGGCGGTAGGCGTG-3'
GCAGAGCTCTCTGGCTAACTAGAGAACCCACTGCTTACTGGCTTATCGAAATTAATACGACTCACTATAG
GGAGACCCAAGCTGGCTAGCGCCATCATGTGCCGAGCCATCTCTCTTAGGCGCTTGCTGCTGCTGCTGCT
GCAGCTGTCACAACTCCTAGCTGTCACTCAAGGGGTGAGCAAGGGCGAGGAGGTCATCAAAGAGTTCATG
CGCTTCAAGGTGCGCATGGAGGGCTCCATGAACGGCCACGAGTTCGAGATCGAGGGCGAGGGCGAGGGCC
GCCCCTACGAGGGCACCCAGACCGCCAAGCTGAAGGTGACCAAGGGCGGCCCCCTGCCCTTCGCCTGGGA
CATCCTGTCCCCCCAGTTCATGTACGGCTCCAAGGCGTACGTGAAGCACCCCGCCGACATCCCCGATTAC
AAGAAGCTGTCCTTCCCCGAGGGCTTCAAGTGGGAGCGCGTGATGAACTTCGAGGACGGCGGTCTGGTGA
CCGTGACCCAGGACTCCTCCCTGCAGGACGGCACGCTGATCTACAAGGTGAAGATGCGCGGCACCAACTT
CCCCCCCGACGGCCCCGTAATGCAGAAGAAGACCATGGGCTGGGAGGCCTCCACCGAGCGCCTGTACCCC
CGCGACGGCGTGCTG
