>Addgene plasmid #58875 | dTomato_LD 0_CS M_tTA-BFP | addgene partial sequence | sequence record 97327 | TetR-F1 5'-TTGATCACCAAGGTGCAGAG-3'
CAACTTAAATGTGAAAGTGGGTCCGCGTACAGCCGCGCGCGTACGAAAAACAATTACGGGTCTACCATCG
AGGGCCTGCTCGATCTCCCGGACGACGACGCCCCCGAAGAGGCGGGGCTGGCGGCTCCGCGCCTGTCCTT
TCTCCCCGCGGGACACACGCGCAGACTGTCGACGGCCCCCCCGACCGATGTCAGCCTGGGGGACGAGCTC
CACTTAGACGGCGAGGACGTGGCGATGGCGCATGCCGACGCGCTAGACGATTTCGATCTGGACATGTTGG
GGGACGGGGATTCCCCGGGTCCGGGATTTACCCCCCACGACTCCGCCCCCTACGGCGCTCTGGATATGGC
CGACTTCGAGTTTGAGCAGATGTTTACCGATGCCCTTGGAATTGACGAGTACGGTGGAGGTACCGGCGGA
GGCTCCGGTGGTGGCTCTATGGTGAGCAAGGGCGAGGAGCTGTTCACCGGGGTGGTGCCCATCCTGGTCG
AGCTGGACGGCGACGTAAACGGCCACAAGTTCAGCGTGAGGGGCGAGGGCGAGGGCGATGCCACCAACGG
CAAGCTGACCCTGAAGTTCATCTGCACCACCGGCAAGCTGCCCGTGCCCTGGCCCACCCTCGTGACCACC
CTGAGCCACGGCGTGCAGTGCTTC
