>Addgene plasmid #58875 | dTomato_LD 0_CS M_tTA-BFP | addgene partial sequence | sequence record 97696 | TNT-rtTA 5'-CTAAAGTAAAATGCCCCACAGC-3'
TTGTTGGCATAAAAAGGCTAATTGATTTTCGAGAGTTTCATACTGTTTTTCTGTAGGCCGTGTACCTAAA
TGTACTTTTGCTCCATCGCGATGACTTAGTAAAGCACATCTAAAACTTTTAGCGTTATTACGTAAAAAAT
CTTGCCAGCTTTCCCCTTCTAAAGGGCAAAAGTGAGTATGGTGCCTATCTAACATCTCAATGGCTAAGGC
GTCGAGCAAAGCCCGCTTATTTTTTACATGCCAATACAATGTAGGCTGCTCTACACCTAGCTTCTGGGCG
AGTTTACGGGTTGTTAAACCTTCGATTCCGACCTCATTAAGCAGCTCTAATGCGCTGTTAATCACTTTAC
TTTTATCTAATCTAGACATCATCTGAAAATACAGGTTTTCAACACAAAGAGCCACTGTCACTAGCAAGCC
ATAACAAAACAGGACTCCAGCAACCACGACCAGTGCCCAAAAAAGCTTCTTGTACAGCTCGTCCATGCCG
TACAGGAACAGGTGGTGGCGGCCCTCGGAGCGCTCGTACTGTTCCACGATGGTGTAGTCCTCGTTGTGGG
AGGTGATGTCCAGCTTGGTGTCCACGTAGTAGTAGCCGGGCAGTTGCACGGGCTTCTTGGCCATGTAGAT
GGTCTTGAACTCCACCAGGTAGTGGCCGCCGTCCTTCAGCTTCAGGGCCTGGTGGATCTCGCCCTTCAGC
ACGCCGTCGC
