>Addgene plasmid #58875 | dTomato_LD 0_CS M_tTA-BFP | addgene partial sequence | sequence record 129131 | hbeta-globpA-R2 5'-GATGCTCAAGGCCCTTCATA-3'
AAGGAACCTTTAATAGAAATTGGACAGCAAGAAAGCGAGCTTAGTGATACTTGTGGGCCAGGGCATTAGC
CACACCAGCCACCACTTTCTGATAGGCAGCCTGCACTGGTGGGGTGAATTGCTCGAGGTTTAAACAGCTC
CACCGCGGTGGCGGCCGCTATTACTTGTACAGCTCGTCCATGCCGAGAGTGATCCCGGCGGCGGTGCGGA
ACTCCAGCAGGACCATGTGATCGCGCTTCTCGTTGGGGTCTTTGCTCAGCACGGACTGGGTGCTCAGGTA
GTGGCTGTCGGGCAGCAGCACGGGGCCGTCGCCGATGGGGGTGTTCTGCTGGTAGTGGTCGGCGAGCTGC
ACGCTGCCGTCCTCCACGTTGTGGCGGATCTTGAAGTTCACCTTGATGCCGTTCTTCTGCTTGACGGCCA
TGATATAGATGTTGTGGCTGTTGAAGTTGTACTCCAGCTTGTGCCCCAGGATGTTGCCGTCCTCCTTGAA
GTCGACGCCCTTCAGCTCGATGCGGTTCACTAGGGTGTCGCCCTCGAACTTCACCTCGGCGCGGGTCTTG
TAGGTGCCGTCGTCCTTGAAGAAGATGGTGCGCTCCTGGACGTAGCCTTCGGGCATGGCGGACTTGAAGA
AGTCGTGCTGCTTCATGTGGTCGGGGTAGCGGGCGAAGCACTGCACGCCGTGGCTCAGGGTGGTCACGAG
GGTGGGCCAGGGCACGGGCAGCTTGCCGGTGGTGCAGATGAACTTCAGGGTCAGCTTGCCGTTGGTGGCA
TCGCCCTCGCCCTCGCCCCTCACGCTGAACTTGTGGCCGTTTACGTCGCCGTCCAGCTCGACCAGGATGG
GCACCACCCCGGTGAACAGCTCCTCGCCCTTGCTCACCATA
