>Addgene plasmid #58875 | dTomato_LD 0_CS M_tTA-BFP | addgene partial sequence | sequence record 130475 | T7 5'-TAATACGACTCACTATAGGG-3'
GTGCCGAGCCATCTCTCTTAGGCGCTTGCTGCTGCTGCTGCTGCAGCTGTCACAACTCCTAGCTGTCACT
CAAGGGGTGAGCAAGGGCGAGGAGGTCATCAAAGAGTTCATGCGCTTCAAGGTGCGCATGGAGGGCTCCA
TGAACGGCCACGAGTTCGAGATCGAGGGCGAGGGCGAGGGCCGCCCCTACGAGGGCACCCAGACCGCCAA
GCTGAAGGTGACCAAGGGCGGCCCCCTGCCCTTCGCCTGGGACATCCTGTCCCCCCAGTTCATGTACGGC
TCCAAGGCGTACGTGAAGCACCCCGCCGACATCCCCGATTACAAGAAGCTGTCCTTCCCCGAGGGCTTCA
AGTGGGAGCGCGTGATGAACTTCGAGGACGGCGGTCTGGTGACCGTGACCCAGGACTCCTCCCTGCAGGA
CGGCACGCTGATCTACAAGGTGAAGATGCGCGGCACCAACTTCCCCCCCGACGGCCCCGTAATGCAGAAG
AAGACCATGGGCTGGGAGGCCTCCACCGAGCGCCTGTACCCCCGCGACGGCGTGCTGAAGGGCGAGATCC
ACCAGGCCCTGAAGCTGAAGGACGGCGGCCACTACCTGGTGGAGTTCAAGACCATCTACATGGCCAAGAA
GCCCGTGCAACTGCCCGGCTACTACTACGTGGACACCAAGCTGGACATCACCTCCCACAACGAGGACTAC
ACCATCGTGGAACAGTACGAGCGCTCCGAGGGCCGCCACCACCTGTTCCTGTACGGCATGGACGAGCTGT
ACAAGAAGCTTTTTTGGGCACTGGTCGTGGTTGCTGGAGTCCTGTTTTGTTATGGCTTGCTAGTGACAGT
GGCTCTTTGTGTTGAAAACCTGTATTTTCA
